>Addgene plasmid #240712 | pRECMYC-Tsp1 | addgene full sequence | sequence record 482753 | Addgene NGS Result
AGTTTAGTCTGACCATCTCATCTGTAACATCATTGGCAACGCTACCTTTGCCATGTTTCAGAAACAACTC
TGGCGCATGGGGCTTCCCATACAAGCGATAGATTGTCGCACCTGATTGCCCGACATTATCGCGAGCCCAT
TTATACCCATATAAATCAGCATCCATGTTGGAATTTAATCGCGGCCTCGAGCAAGACGTTTCCCGTTGAA
TATGGCTCATAACACCCCTTGTATTACTGTTTATGTAAGCAGACAGTTTTATTGTTCATGATGATATATT
TTTATCTTGTGCAATGTAACATCAGAGATTTTGAGACACAACGTGGCTTTCCCCCCCCCCCGACGTCAGG
TGGCTAGCTGATCACCGCGGCCATGATGGCATAAAACGAAAGGCCCAGTCTTTCGACTGAGCCTTTCGTT
TTATTTGATGCCTGGCAGTCGATCGTACGCTAGTTGCAGATCAACCACCGCGTCGGAATTCGCCGGGGCG
CTCATGCGTTGGGCCCGTCGAACATGTCGATGACAGCCTTCGCCTCGTCGAACGTGAGGTCGGCGGCGCG
CGTGGCTTTGACGCCGGCCGAATCGGCGAGGAACTTGAACCAATCGGCGTCGTTGTACTTTTCGGCCTTC
TGGATCTCGCCGAGGCGCTTCAGCTGATCGGGATTGGCCATCTGCACGTCGGGCGCCGGCGCGGTGGCGC
GCTGCGCGCGTTGTGCGCGCGACGACTTCGGTGGCGTATCGACCTCGTGCGGCTCGGCGATCTCGCCGTC
GATGTAGTCGGCCGTCGGCTTGACGGTCGACGGCAGCGCGAGCGCCTGCGACTGTGACAGGTCGGTGCCC
GGGCGATCGTCGGCGCGGATCGCCGCGTCGAGCCGCGTCGTCTTCGGTGCCAGCTTCAGCACCTGTTTGA
GCGCGGTCTTCCGCTCCATCCAGCGCTGCGGGTCCTTGATGTCGCCCGAGGATCCGACCTTGCCGCGACG
CAATTCCCTGATCTCGTCGGCGGTGAACACGTCCCACAGCGGCTCAGCGCCGGTCACCTCGACGATCGCG
TAGAAGTAGACCGGATTACCCCGATCACCCTTGGCCTTCACGTGTTTCAGCGTCGGATTGAGGCCCATGG
TGTAATGGAATTCGTCGTTCGCGCCGACCCACTGCGCGTCGATCCGGGAGGCGCGCGGGTGCTGCCAGAA
CAGTTTGACGATGCCCTGGTAGCCGATGATCAGCTGGCACTCGACCACGCCGCGCCGGGTGTCGCGGTAG
GGCACGAGGTAGCACTCGCCGTTGACACCGGGCTCGAGACCGAGCGCGGCCGAGGTCAGCAGCGCACCGG
CAAATGACTCTTGCGTGCAGTCGTCGAGGGACTGCTTAGCGATGCCAGCAGCTTTCGCGTTGCGCGACTT
GCGGATCTCGGTTTGCACGATCCGCGCGATGCGGTCGGGGTCCATACCCTTGGGCACTGCACGCGCCAGC
TGCGGCACGAGCACCTGCAGCACTTGCGAGATCGTCTCGGGTGCCTTGGGCGAATCCTGCTTGGTGACAG
CATTTTCAGCCATGATTGGCTTTCTCCTTTCTCCCGCCGGGATCATGCAGGTGGCTCACGCGCATCGAAG
TGCAAATTACCCCTTCGTAAAGGTCTCAGGACTAGACTGCTCCCTCTGGCGCCGGGGTGATGGTGTCCAG
CGGCTCACACGGGCCCCGCCGGGCGTGACGCACGACGGCGCAGAGCAGGCTAGTGATGCATGGTTAGACT
AAGCACAAGGACGACGAACCATCGTCCGGTTTGCAAGGTTGTTTCGCGTAGCTTACAGATGCGCGTGAAT
CACCTGCTCTAGCCTCATATGAACGGTACTAGCTGCGGCCGTTCCGCACGTACTTATTTTTAATGCGTTG
CACTTGTTGTTGGAATTCGGCGCCTTTCTCTGGATTCACCATCGCGACAAAATTCGCGAACCCACCAATG
GCGGCGATGAGATTATCGGAGTTGCCCCAGTGCTTACCCTCGAGCCCGTCTTTTTCGATCTGGAACAACG
TGGCACGGAACCGTTTCAGGGTCTTATTGTCGACATTCGGCTTATCATTGACGACCACACCCGTCACCTC
TTGCTGCCGGGATTTGCGCAGGATACGGGTCTTCTCTTGATTAATCGTGAAACCCTCGTGGGTGACGATG
CTCTCGGTCCCCTTCAAGATATTACAGATATGGCGCAAGGAGTCCCCCGAGGCCGAAAACGTCAAGTCGT
CCGCGTAACGGGTGTAGGTAAAGCCGAGTTTCTCGGCCATGGCCGTCAACCGACGATCCAAACGGCGGCA
CAAGAGATTGGTAATGGCTGGGGACGCGGGGGACCCTTGTGGCAAATGCCGTTCATCCACCGCCACGTAG
TACGTCTTACCATCAATCTCGAGCGTTTCCACTTCGGCCGCCGTGCTGACCAGGCCAAAGATCGTCGCCG
CCGCTTCGGAGTAACCAAAGGAGTGGAAGAGGCCCTTCACACGCTTGTAGCTAATGCTTGGAAAAAAATT
CTTGAGGTCAAAGTTAATAATCACATCCGCCCCCACATGCGGCGTCGCGTTGGTGACAATGGAGCGATCA
CGGCGGAAGCCGTGCGCCGCATCATGCAATTCGAGCTTCTCCAGGATATTCGCCAAGATCCAGTGCTGCG
CCTGTTTCAAGTTGGGCATCGGGGCCGAAATGATACGCTCACCCCCCGTCTTTTTTGGCATTTTGAACCG
GATATAATGGGAGACGGTCGACGTCTTGCGATTAAAGGCCAAAAACCGCAACTTGCCGATCGTGATCCCC
ATCGCCGCCGCGATTTGCTCGGCATTATTACACAGTGGCAGATTGTAGCTGTGCAAACGTTCTTCGTTAC
CTTGCGTGTTGTTGAGGCCGGCGCTGACATCCTCGCCCAGATAGATGATATCTTGTTGTTGTTTCTGCTT
CCACGCTTCCGCCCGCGAGCGCCGCTCTTGCTCGCGACGTTCCTTCGTCTCCTGCCGTTTGCGTTTGCTC
TCCTCCAACCGTTGCTTCAGGAGCCGTTTGCGGAGTTCTTTTTCATCTTGCAGTTTACGGGACTCTTGAC
GCAATTCATTGAGTTCGCGACGGATTTCACCCGCGCGGCGAATCTCGTCGGCGGGGTCTTGTGGCATCTC
ACCCTGGGCGCTCCAAAAACCGTAGCGGATCATCTCCTCCAGGATAAACTCTTCCTTGCCGACTTGACGA
ATGCGATCGTACAATTCCTGGCGCGTACGTGGTTGGTCCGACATATGTGGACTCCCTTTCTCTTATCGGG
TGGTGGCCGCGAGCGCGGCCGGTGGAGGGTTGGTGACTGACGGCGCTGCGAGACGGCGCCCGATGGGGTA
TGCGAGAACAACTGCGGCAAAACCGATCACGGCGATGACCGCGGCGGGGAGCGGGCCGGTTTCCCAGTTG
CCCGACACGATCAGGAAGGCCGGCACGGCGGCGGTGATCACGCCTTCGGCCACCGCGACGAACCCGACGG
CGGGCCCCAGTGCGTCGTGCCCCAGGCCGAGCAGCAGGAACAGCATGAACCACAGCACTGCCCACAGCAG
CCAGATCACCCCGAACGCCGGGTCGGCCTCGGCGGTGAACGCGTGCCACGAGTAGCCGAGTGCGGCGATC
GCGACGAACAGCGAGAACCATCCGAGACCTTCTCCGTCCCAGTCGGTCACGTTGTTGATGGCCACCCACA
GGTAGGTGAAGCCGAACAGGTAGAGCCCGGAGGCCGCGAAGATCACGGCCGCGTCTCCGCCGGACTGCAG
GATCAGCACCGTAGGCGTCACCACCTGCAGTCCGCCGACGAAGAAGTTCAGCGGTGTTGCGCCTCGTGGG
CTGATGCGGCCCAGCAGCATCAGCCCGTCGATGATGAGCACCGCACCCACGTAGAAGAGCCCGACGCCAC
CCATGTCGCTAGTACCTCGGCAGACTCGGTAGACCGGGATTGCGGCGCGGGGCCCGCGGGCGGTCCGCGC
CTGCGGGAATCGACTTCACCACCGTGGGACTTTCGGCGCTCGCGGACGCCGCGTCGAATGCGCGGTGATG
TCCCGCGGTGAATGTCGTCAGCCCTACCGAACCGAAGACCCGGCGCGCCGGCGTCCGGCACTCCGGACAG
GTCGCCGCCGCATCGCGCTCGGAGATCGCGCAGGTGAGATCGAAGGGACCGCAGTGGGAACAACGGAATG
TGTAGGTCGGCATGGTCACCCCTTTCCATTCACCCGAAATATATCCAGATGAAAATAAAAGTCAAGGGTG
AACGCCCGCGCCGGGCGCGGGTGGTTACGAAGTCAAATTCGAGGTGGTGTCGACGAGTTCGCGCAACTGG
TCGACGTCCAGCCCGCACGATTCAAAAGCCGCACACTCGGCCTCGGCTACCGCGTCCACCAGGCGGTTGC
GCAGCGTCCGCCCCCGCGGGGTCAACGCCACGAGCACCCGCCGGCGGTCATGCAGATCGGCAGTCCGGTA
GATGATCCCTTGCGACACAAGGCGATCGACGGTTCTGGTGAGAGTCGGACCCGTGATCAGCGTGGCCTGC
GCGAGATCGCTCATGGGCACGGTGCGCCGTCCGGCCAACTCGTCGAGCACGCGCCAGTCCTCGATCTTGA
GCGACGAGTCCGCGAGCACGCGTTCGATCGCCGACTCCGCGAGGTGGGTCAGACGCACCAACGGCAGCAG
GAGGTTGGGGCGGCGCTGCTGTCCGGCGGCCATGGTGGGTGTCTCCTCGTGTCGACGGCGGGGTCTGTTC
AGAATGAATTATTTCTGCTAGAAAGCTTTGAAGCGCAGACTACACGGGATCGACGGTGATCTGGAGTGCA
GGACGGCGAGGTTGAGTTCCGCGTCGGGCTGGTGATTCCGCTTCAAGGGCCAGCGGGAATCTTCGCGCCT
TCGTGCGAGGCCGTGGCCGAGCTCGCGGCCAAGGAGGTCAACGACCGAGGCGGCCTGCAGGGCCGCAAGG
TCACCATCGAGGTGCTCGACGGCGGAGCGCCCGGCGACGACGTCGCCCGGACCGTCGCCGACCGGTTGCG
AGGTCACGGTCTCGACGCCGTGACCGGCTGGCACATCTCGGCCGTGCGCAACCGCATCTCCCCGGTGGTC
CGCGACCGCATCCCGTACGTCTACACCTCGTTGTACGAGGGCGGTGAACGCACACCGGGCGTGTTCTGCA
CAGGCGAGACACCGCAGATCCAGATCGCGCCCGCGCTCGCCTGGCTGCGCGACCACTTCGGCATCCGGTC
CTGGTGCCTGGTCGGCGATGACTACATCTGGCCGCGCCGTTCCGCCGCGGCCGCCCGCGCGTACTGCCGA
GATCTGGACCTCGAGCTCAGACGGGAGATCTACGTCCCGTACGGCACCGACGATTTCCGCGCACCTGTCC
GCAAGGCCATCGCGTCGGGGGCGCAGGCCGTGTTGATGCTGCTCGTCGGCCAGGACGCCGTGTTGTTCAA
CCGCGAGTTCGCGCGCGCCGGCGGGCACGACCGCATGGCGCGGTTCAGCCCGCTGATGGAGGAGAACATG
CTGCTGGCCAGCGGCGCCGGCTCCACCGAAAACCTCTATGTCGCCGCGGCGTACTTCAGTTCACTGGCCA
CCGCGGGTGCCATGGACCTGATGGGCAGCTACGTCGCCCGCTACGGCGCCGACGCGCCACCGCTCAACGC
GATGGCCGAATCCTGTTACGAGGGTCTGCTTGCGCTCGAGGCCATCTTCCAGCGGGCCCACTCCCCCGAG
ATACCGGACCTGATGGCATCCGCGCACGATGTCGGGTTCGACGGGCCCCGGGGCCCGATGTGTATGCGCG
ACAGTCAATTCGACCAGCAGGTCTACATCGCCAGCGCCGACGGCTACGACTTCGACATCCTCGACACGCT
GGCGACGCTCGACGCTTGAGACCGCGTCACTTCTTTATCTAGATTTAAAGATCTGGTACCGCGGCCGCGC
CACGGATGCCACCACAGGCACTACAACGGAGTTCGCCACGTACATCACCACAACCACCGATTCTGGCGGT
GAGCTCCCCGATATTCAGCGGAAATGGCTTGGTATCGACCAAGATTCGTAGAACCCCGTCTCGTCTGGCT
GGTATTCAAAACGGGCGCAACGAAACACGCAACGAGACAGGCATGGCCCAAACCAGAAAACTAGCGTCTA
CCAGGACTTTTACCTGTCCGACCCGTTGCAACGGAACCCCCCACGGAACCCCCGCGACACCCGCTCCCCA
ATTGCGTTAGAACAGCGGTGGATTGTCGGCTTCGTTGTGGGCCTTTTGAGCCGCTTCCTGTTCTGCCGCA
CGCTCTTTCCTCGCCCGATAGCCGAGTCGCTTAACGGTGTCCAGATGCAGCCCGAAATGTTTGGCCGTTT
GCGGCCAAGAGTGGCCCTCGTCGTCGTGATAGGCGCGGATGCGTTCGCGGCGTGCAGCCTGCTCGGCGAG
CCACTCGCTGCGTTCCTGCGCCACGAGCCGGACGACGTGGCGTTCGGATAGTCCGGTGATTCGAGCGCCT
TCGGCGGCGGTCACGCGCCGCTTTTTGCGGACAGTCGGCTGCCGGTTGTAGCCGTCGCTGTAGCCGTCGC
TCATAGCAATGCCTCCATGGCTGACGCGGACTTTGCGCGCCGCGCAACTGTGCTCGCCGCCGTGCGCGCT
GCTGCGCCCTTCCGCGAGATGGCCGACTGGCGCGCACTGAGTGTGGCCTCGTAGACCACGATCCCGTCCG
CCCAAATGCGCGACTTGGTTGTGATCCAACGCCAAATGCTGTTGGCGATGGCGCGGACCTCGCTGTCCGG
TAGCGGTCCGGGACACACGTCGTTGCACGGAAATTCGGCGTTTCGCGCGTGGCACTCGGCATAGATCGCG
CGGCCGAGTCCGTCCACGTTCCGGGTCGGCAGGTAGATCCGCATGAGGGCGGGACGATAGGCCCACAACC
TGACGGAATCGAACAGTGCGCAATTCCGCCCTAGCGGCGTCGGAGCCGCTTTGTACGTGGTCTGCTGACG
CCAGCGCGGCGGTGGCATGTTCGCGCCGAGCTCGGCCTCGATGTGGCTGAGTGTGTAGAGATCTGAGTGG
AGCCATTCCGTTTCCCAGGCGATGTGGCCGGGGTTTTTGGTCATGAGGCCTGAGTAACTGCGGTCGCCAT
CGACGGCGCGCCGAAGGCCTTCGGCGCACGCCGCCATGTATGCGAGCGGCTTACGCCGCGCGTATTCGGT
GCGTGGAACAGGGGCGTTGAGTGCCCACACTGCGTGTGCGTGGCCGTTGGCGCGATTGCCCACGATCGCG
TTGGGCAGCGGATGGGACCCCCGGGCGCTGAGCGCTCGGAGCGCTGCGTCTGGATGGTCTACGTCCACGA
CCAGCAGGTTTGCCAGCGCTGTTGGGTTCGCCTCGATGTACCGGCGGCCTAGGGCCGACGCGCGGCTTTG
GCGGTAGATCCCCTCGAGCAGATCGTCGCTTGCCAGCGGCCAGTACGGCAGCCAGAGCTGCTCAAATTCG
TCGGCGACGTGGCTCACGCTTGGTAGTAGACCACGATTAATCACCGGTGTATGGTCCGACACGAGCTCCA
AGTCAGATATTTCGCTGAGGGGCCACCCCACAACTGCACACTCCCCCGCTCTCCCGTCGAGCCCTGGTGG
TGGAACACCAGCGACAGCCGAGCACCCCCAACCACCTGTACCAACCAGGAGGAACACATGCGTCGTTTCG
AGGACGTTTCCGGGCCGCTGAGAGCCGCTGTGGCGGCCGTACACGCCGCCTTAGACCCGTTAGACCCCCT
GCCGCCTGAATGCGCGGGTACGAGCCACACAGCGCCCGAACTTACGGAGCTGGTGGGCTCACGCGTTGCG
CTCGGTCGTTCGGCTGCGGCGAGCGGTATCAGCTCACTCAAAGGCGGTAATACGGTTATCCACAGAATCA
GGGGATAACGCAGGAAAGAACATGTGAGCAAAAGGCCAGCAAAAGGCCAGGAACCGTAAAAAGGCCGCGT
TGCTGGCGTTTTTCCATAGGCTCCGCCCCCCTGACGAGCATCACAAAAATCGACGCTCAAGTCAGAGGTG
GCGAAACCCGACAGGACTATAAAGATACCAGGCGTTTCCCCCTGGAAGCTCCCTCGTGCGCTCTCCTGTT
CCGACCCTGCCGCTTACCGGATACCTGTCCGCCTTTCTCCCCTCGGGAAGCGTGGCGCTTTCTCATAGCT
CACGCTGTAGGTATCTCAGTTCGGTGTAGGTCGTTCGCTCCAAGCTGGGCTGTGTGCACGAACCCCCCGT
TCAGCCCGACCGCTGCGCCTTATCCGGTAACTATCGTCTTGAGTCCAACCCGGTAAGACACGACTTATCG
CCACTGGCAGCAGCCACTGGTAACAGGATTAGCAGAGCGAGGTATGTAGGCGGTGCTACAGAGTTCTTGA
AGTGGTGGCCTAACTACGGCTACACTAGAAGGACAGTATTTGGTATCTGCGCTCTGCTGAAGCCAGTTAC
CTTCGGAAAAAGAGTTGGTAGCTCTTGATCCGGCAAACAAACCACCGCTGGTAGCGGTGGTTTTTTTGTT
TGCAAGCAGCAGATTACGCGCAGAAAAAAAGGATCTCAAGAAGATCCTTTGATCTTTTCTACGGGGTCTG
ACGCTCATGGAACTAGTGAGGTCTGCCTCGTGAAGAAGGTGTTGCTGACTCATACCAGGCCTGAATCGCC
CCATCATCCAGCCAGAAAGTGAGGGAGCCACGGTTGGTGAGAGCTTTGTTGTAGGTGGACCAGTTGGTGA
TTTTGAACTTTTGCTTTGCCACGGAACGGTCTGCGTTGTCGGGAAGATGCGTGATCTGATCCTTCAACTC
AGCAAAAGTTCGATTTATTCAACAAAGCCGCCGTCCCGTCAAGTCAGCGTAATGCTCTGCCAGTGTTACA
ACCAATTAACCAATTCTGATTAGAAAAACTCATCGAGCATCAAATGAAACTGCAATTTATTCATATCAGG
ATTATCAATACCATATTTTTGAAAAAGCCGTTTCTGTAATGAAGGAGAAAACTCACCGAGGCAGTTCCAT
AGGATGGCAAGATCCTGGTATCGGTCTGCGATTCCGACTCGTCCAACATCAATACAACCTATTAATTTCC
CCTCGTCAAAAATAAGGTTATCAAGTGAGAAATCACCATGAGTGACGACTGAATCCGGTGAGAATGGCAA
AAGATTATGCATTTCTTTCCAGACTTGTTCAACAGGCCAGCCATTACGCTCGTCATCAAAATCACTCGCA
TCAACCAAACCGTTATTCATTCGTGATTGCGCCTGAGCGAGACGAAATACGCGATCGCTGTTAAAAGGAC
AATTACAAACAGGAATCGAATGCAACCGGCGCAGGAACACTGCCAGCGCATCAACAATATTTTCACCTGA
ATCAGGATATTCTTCTAATACCTGGAATGCTGTTTTCCCGGGGATCGCAGTGGTGAGTAACCATGCATCA
TCAGGAGTACGGATAAAATGCTTGATGGTCGGAAGAGGCATAAATTCCGTCAGCC
Features (pLannotate 1.2.2; 5 found; start..end, strand, type, name):
    381..427     -  terminator     rrnB T1 terminator: transcription terminator T1 from the E. coli rrnB gene
   3286..3924    -  CDS            AMIS_MYCSM: Protein inferred from homology: Swiss-Prot protein existence level 3. Possible transporter that might be responsible for the adsorption of amidase substrates or release of their hydrolysis products. From Mycolicibacterium smegmatis (Mycobacterium smegmatis).
   7991..8579    -  rep_origin     ori: high-copy-number ColE1/pMB1/pBR322/pUC origin of replication
   8626..8769    -  CDS            TRA2_ECOLX (fragment): Protein predicted: Swiss-Prot protein existence level 4. Required for transposition of transposon Tn903. From Escherichia coli.
   8910..220     -  CDS            KanR (across the origin): aminoglycoside phosphotransferase; aph(3')-Ia; confers resistance to kanamycin in bacteria or G418 (Geneticin®) in eukaryotes
