[The description below was written by a language model from this plasmid's Addgene catalogue record and pLannotate feature annotations shown in this document.]
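Description:
pRECMYC-Tsp1 is a 9.5 kb bacterial expression plasmid built for retron-mediated recombineering in Mycobacterium smegmatis mc2 155. The catalogue lists pJV62 as the backbone, while the purpose line refers to a pLAM12 vector backbone; the record does not explain how the two relate. It is propagated in E. coli through a high-copy ColE1/pUC-type origin and selected with kanamycin via an aph(3')-Ia aminoglycoside phosphotransferase gene, which sits beside a remnant of the Tn903 transposase. The automated annotation found only five features, so a mycobacterial replication origin is not annotated, and most of the plasmid, including the whole recombitron, has no annotation.

The payload is a synthetic 2,773 bp insert assembled by Gibson cloning, described as a "recombitron". It comprises a retron reverse transcriptase, a retron non-coding RNA (listed as Eco1 ncRNA) carrying an editing donor, and the single-stranded annealing protein MspRecT. In such systems, the reverse transcriptase copies part of the ncRNA into multicopy single-stranded DNA inside the cell. The RecT-type protein then promotes annealing of that donor to the chromosome during replication, installing the encoded edit, here targeted to the MSMEG_5894 gene. The record names the reverse transcriptase inconsistently, as Tsp1 in the plasmid name and purpose but Tsp11 in the insert field.

The promoter is not stated. An annotated M. smegmatis amiS coding sequence suggests that acetamidase-region sequences are present, but its role is not described. An rrnB T1 terminator is also annotated. The plasmid belongs to a study of cross-species retron recombineering in phylogenetically diverse bacteria.
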