Addgene plasmid #240712: pRECMYC-Tsp1
Purpose: pLAM12 vector backbone containing Tsp1 recombitron with MspRecT and a donor in the ncRNA to target MSMEG_5894 gene of Mycobacterium smegmatis mc2 155
Depositing lab: Seth Shipman. Depositing organization: J. David Gladstone Institutes. Publication: Genome editing of phylogenetically distinct bacteria using cross-species retron-mediated recombineering. Gonzalez-Delgado A, Bonillo-Lopez L, Johnson MS, Knodlseder N, Ko CC, Lekbach Y, Oh JH, Selvakumar H, Wold MC, Yu Z, Aragon V, Gralnick JA, Guell M, Hatfull GF, Keitz BK, Koskella B, Mutalik VK, van Pijkeren JP, Shipman SL. Nat Biotechnol. 2026 Apr 23. doi: 10.1038/s41587-026-03076-6. PubMed 42026131.
Backbone
  Vector backbone: pJV62
  Backbone manufacturer: Graham Hatfull (Addgene #26910)
  Vector type: Bacterial Expression
Growth in bacteria
  Bacterial resistance: Kanamycin, 50 μg/mL
  Growth temperature: 37°C
  Growth strain: DH5alpha
  Copy number: High Copy
Gene/Insert
  Gene/Insert name: Tsp11 RT, Eco1 ncRNA, MspRecT
  Species: Synthetic
  Insert size (bp): 2773
  Mutation: WT
  Cloning method: Gibson Cloning
Terms and licenses: Academic/Nonprofit Terms; Industry Terms: Not Available to Industry
Depositor comments: Please visit https://doi.org/10.1101/2025.06.16.660010 for bioRxiv preprint.
How to cite: pRECMYC-Tsp1 was a gift from Seth Shipman (Addgene plasmid # 240712 ; http://n2t.net/addgene:240712 ; RRID:Addgene_240712)
